>Addgene plasmid #89298 | pMX-IY HA-GBRPL2 | depositor full sequence | sequence record 175014 | Full sequence
CTGCATAATGAAAGACCCCACCTGTAGGTTTGGCAAGCTAGCTTAAGTAACGCCATTTTGCAAGGCATGG
AAAAATACATAACTGAGAATAGAAAAGTTCAGATCAAGGTCAGGAACAGATGGAACAGCTGAATATGGGC
CAAAGCGGATATCTGTGGTAAGCAGTTCCTGCCCCGGCTCAGGGCCAAGAACAGATGGAACAGCTGAATA
TGGGCCAAACAGGATATCTGTGGTAAGCAGTTCCTGCCCCGGCTCAGGGCCAAGAACAGATGGTCCCCAG
ATGCGGTCCAGCCCTCAGCAGTTTCTAGAGAACCATCAGATGTTTCCAGGGTGCCCCAAGGACCTGAAAT
GACCCTGTGCCTTATTTGAACTAACCAATCAGTTCGCTTCTCGCTTCTGTTCGCGCGCTTCTGCTCCCCG
AGCTCAATAAAAGAGCCCACAACCCCTCACTCGGGGCGCCAGTCCTCCGATTGACTGAGTCGCCCGGGTA
CCCGTGTATCCAATAAACCCTCTTGCAGTTGCATCCGACTTGTGGTCTCGCTGTTCCTTGGGAGGGTCTC
CTCTGAGTGATTGACTACCCGTCAGCGGGGGTCTTTCATTTGGGGGCTCGTCCGGGATCGGGAGACCCCT
GCCCAGGGACCACCGACCCACCACCGGGAGGTAAGCTGGCCAGCAACTTATCTGTGTCTGTCCGATTGTC
TAGTGTCTATGACTGATTTTATGCGCCTGCGTCGGTACTAGTTAGCTAACTAGCTCTGTATCTGGCGGAC
CCGTGGTGGAACTGACGAGTTCGGAACACCCGGCCGCAACCCTGGGAGACGTCCCAGGGATCTCGGGGGC
CGTTTTTGTGGCCCGACCTGAGTCCAAAAATCCCGATCGTTTTGGACTCTTTGGTGCACCCCCCTTAGAG
GAGGGATATGTGGTTCTGGTAGGAGACGAGAACCTAAAACAGTTCCCGCCTCCGTCTGAATTTTTGCTTT
CGGTTTGGGACCGAAGCCGCGCCGCGCGTCTTGTCTGCTGCAGCATCGTTCTGTGTTGTCTCTGTCTGAC
TGTGTTTCTGTATTTGTCTGAAAATATGGGCCCGGGCCAGACTGTTACCACTCCCTTAAGTTTGACCTTA
GGTCACTGGAAAGATGTCGAGCGGATCGCTCACAACCAGTCGGTAGATGTCAAGAAGAGACGTTGGGTTA
CCTTCTGCTCTGCAGAATGGCCAACCTTTAACGTCGGATGGCCGCGAGACGGCACCTTTAACCGAGACCT
CATCACCCAGGTTAAGATCAAGGTCTTTTCACCTGGCCCGCATGGACACCCAGACCAGGTCCCCTACATC
GTGACCTGGGAAGCCTTGGCTTTTGACCCCCCTCCCTGGGTCAAGCCCTTTGTACACCCTAAGCCTCCGC
CTCCTCTTCCTCCATCCGCCCCGTCTCTCCCCCTTGAACCTCCTCGTTCGACCCCGCCTCGATCCTCCCT
TTATCCAGCCCTCACTCCTTCTCTAGGCGCCCCCATATGGCCATATGAGATCTTATATGGGGCACCCCCG
CCCCTTGTAAACTTCCCTGACCCTGACATGACAAGAGTTACTAACAGCCCCTCTCTCCAAGCTCACTTAC
AGGCTCTCTACTTAGTCCAGCACGAAGTCTGGAGACCTCTGGCGGCAGCCTACCAAGAACAACTGGACCG
ACCGGTGGTACCTCACCCTTACCGAGTCGGCGACACAGTGTGGGTCCGCCGACACCAGACTAAGAACCTA
GAACCTCGCTGGAAAGGACCTTACACAGTCCTGCTGACCACCCCCACCGCCCTCAAAGTAGACGGCATCG
CAGCTTGGATACACGCCGCCCACGTGAAGGCTGCCGACCCCGGGGGTGGACCATCCTCTAGACTGCCGGA
TCTAGCTAGTTAATTAAGGATCCCAGTGTGGTGGTACGGGGATCCACCATGTACCCATACGATGTTCCAG
ATTACGCTAAGTGGATGTTCAAGGAGGACCACTCGCTGGAACACAGATGCGTGGAGTCCGCGAAGATTCG
AGCGAAATATCCCGACAGGGTTCCGGTGATTGTGGAAAAGGTCTCAGGCTCTCAGATTGTTGACATTGAC
AAACGGAAGTACTTGGTTCCATCTGATATCACTGTGGCTCAGTTCATGTGGATCATCAGGAAAAGGATCC
AGCTTCCTTCTGAAAAGGCGATCTTCCTGTTTGTGGATAAGACAGTCCCACAGTCCAGCCTAACTATGGG
ACAGCTTTACGAGAAGGAAAAAGATGAAGATGGATTCTTATATGTGGCCTACAGCGGAGAGAACACTTTT
GGCTTCTGAACTCGAGGGCCGGCGCGCCGCGGCCGCTACGTAAATTCCGCCCCTCTCCCTCCCCCCCCCC
TAACGTTACTGGCCGAAGCCGCTTGGAATAAGGCCGGTGTGCGTTTGTCTATATGTTATTTTCCACCATA
TTGCCGTCTTTTGGCAATGTGAGGGCCCGGAAACCTGGCCCTGTCTTCTTGACGAGCATTCCTAGGGGTC
TTTCCCCTCTCGCCAAAGGAATGCAAGGTCTGTTGAATGTCGTGAAGGAAGCAGTTCCTCTGGAAGCTTC
TTGAAGACAAACAACGTCTGTAGCGACCCTTTGCAGGCAGCGGAACCCCCCACCTGGCGACAGGTGCCTC
TGCGGCCAAAAGCCACGTGTATAAGATACACCTGCAAAGGCGGCACAACCCCAGTGCCACGTTGTGAGTT
GGATAGTTGTGGAAAGAGTCAAATGGCTCTCCTCAAGCGTATTCAACAAGGGGCTGAAGGATGCCCAGAA
GGTACCCCATTGTATGGGATCTGATCTGGGGCCTCGGTGCACATGCTTTACATGTGTTTAGTCGAGGTTA
AAAAACGTCTAGGCCCCCCGAACCACGGGGACGTGGTTTTCCTTTGAAAAACACGATGATAAGCTTGCCA
CAACCATGGTGAGCAAGGGCGAGGAGCTGTTCACCGGGGTGGTGCCCATCCTGGTCGAGCTGGACGGCGA
CGTAAACGGCCACAAGTTCAGCGTGTCCGGCGAGGGCGAGGGCGATGCCACCTACGGCAAGCTGACCCTG
AAGTTCATCTGCACCACCGGCAAGCTGCCCGTGCCCTGGCCCACCCTCGTGACCACCTTCGGCTACGGCC
TGCAGTGCTTCGCCCGCTACCCCGACCACATGAAGCAGCACGACTTCTTCAAGTCCGCCATGCCCGAAGG
CTACGTCCAGGAGCGCACCATCTTCTTCAAGGACGACGGCAACTACAAGACCCGCGCCGAGGTGAAGTTC
GAGGGCGACACCCTGGTGAACCGCATCGAGCTGAAGGGCATCGACTTCAAGGAGGACGGCAACATCCTGG
GGCACAAGCTGGAGTACAACTACAACAGCCACAACGTCTATATCATGGCCGACAAGCAGAAGAACGGCAT
CAAGGTGAACTTCAAGATCCGCCACAACATCGAGGACGGCAGCGTGCAGCTCGCCGACCACTACCAGCAG
AACACCCCCATCGGCGACGGCCCCGTGCTGCTGCCCGACAACCACTACCTGAGCTACCAGTCCGCCCTGA
GCAAAGACCCCAACGAGAAGCGCGATCACATGGTCCTGCTGGAGTTCGTGACCGCCGCCGGGATCACTCT
CGGCATGGACGAGCTGTACAAGTAAAGCGGCCCAGCCACAGTGGTCGACGATAAAATAAAAGATTTTATT
TAGTCTCCAGAAAAAGGGGGGAATGAAAGACCCCACCTGTAGGTTTGGCAAGCTAGCTTAAGTAACGCCA
TTTTGGAAGGCATGGAAAAATACATAACTGAGAATAGAGAAGTTCAGATCAAGGTCAGGAACAGATGGAA
CAGCTGAATATGGGCCAAACAGGATATCTGTGGTAAGCAGTTCCTGCCCCGGCTCAGGGCCAAGAACAGA
TGGAACAGCTGAATATGGGCCAAACAGGATATCTGTGGTAAGCAGTTCCTGCCCCGGCTCAGGGCCAAGA
ACAGATGGTCCCCAGATGCGGTCCAGCCCTCAGCAGTTTCTAGAGAACCATCAGATGTTTCCAGGGTGCC
CCAAGGACCTGAAATGACCCTGTGCCTTATTTGAACTAACCAATCAGTTCGCTTCTCGCTTCTGTTCGCG
CGCTTCTGCTCCCCGAGCTCAATAAAAGAGCCCACAACCCCTCACTCGGGGCGCCAGTCCTCCGATTGAC
TGAGTCGCCCGGGTACCCGTGTATCCAATAAACCCTCTTGCAGTTGCATCCGACTTGTGGTCTCGCTGTT
CCTTGGGAGGGTCTCCTCTGAGTGATTGACTACCCGTCAGCGGGGGTCTTTCATTCTGCATTAATGAATC
GGCCAACGCGCGGGGAGAGGCGGTTTGCGTATTGGGCGCTCTTCCGCTTCCTCGCTCACTGACTCGCTGC
GCTCGGTCGTTCGGCTGCGGCGAGCGGTATCAGCTCACTCAAAGGCGGTAATACGGTTATCCACAGAATC
AGGGGATAACGCAGGAAAGAACATGTGAGCAAAAGGCCAGCAAAAGGCCAGGAACCGTAAAAAGGCCGCG
TTGCTGGCGTTTTTCCATAGGCTCCGCCCCCCTGACGAGCATCACAAAAATCGACGCTCAAGTCAGAGGT
GGCGAAACCCGACAGGACTATAAAGATACCAGGCGTTTCCCCCTGGAAGCTCCCTCGTGCGCTCTCCTGT
TCCGACCCTGCCGCTTACCGGATACCTGTCCGCCTTTCTCCCTTCGGGAAGCGTGGCGCTTTCTCATAGC
TCACGCTGTAGGTATCTCAGTTCGGTGTAGGTCGTTCGCTCCAAGCTGGGCTGTGTGCACGAACCCCCCG
TTCAGCCCGACCGCTGCGCCTTATCCGGTAACTATCGTCTTGAGTCCAACCCGGTAAGACACGACTTATC
GCCACTGGCAGCAGCCACTGGTAACAGGATTAGCAGAGCGAGGTATGTAGGCGGTGCTACAGAGTTCTTG
AAGTGGTGGCCTAACTACGGCTACACTAGAAGGACAGTATTTGGTATCTGCGCTCTGCTGAAGCCAGTTA
CCTTCGGAAAAAGAGTTGGTAGCTCTTGATCCGGCAAACAAACCACCGCTGGTAGCGGTGGTTTTTTTGT
TTGCAAGCAGCAGATTACGCGCAGAAAAAAAGGATCTCAAGAAGATCCTTTGATCTTTTCTACGGGGTCT
GACGCTCAGTGGAACGAAAACTCACGTTAAGGGATTTTGGTCATGAGATTATCAAAAAGGATCTTCACCT
AGATCCTTTTGCGGCCGGCCGCAAATCAATCTAAAGTATATATGAGTAAACTTGGTCTGACAGTTACCAA
TGCTTAATCAGTGAGGCACCTATCTCAGCGATCTGTCTATTTCGTTCATCCATAGTTGCCTGACTCCCCG
TCGTGTAGATAACTACGATACGGGAGGGCTTACCATCTGGCCCCAGTGCTGCAATGATACCGCGAGACCC
ACGCTCACCGGCTCCAGATTTATCAGCAATAAACCAGCCAGCCGGAAGGGCCGAGCGCAGAAGTGGTCCT
GCAACTTTATCCGCCTCCATCCAGTCTATTAATTGTTGCCGGGAAGCTAGAGTAAGTAGTTCGCCAGTTA
ATAGTTTGCGCAACGTTGTTGCCATTGCTACAGGCATCGTGGTGTCACGCTCGTCGTTTGGTATGGCTTC
ATTCAGCTCCGGTTCCCAACGATCAAGGCGAGTTACATGATCCCCCATGTTGTGCAAAAAAGCGGTTAGC
TCCTTCGGTCCTCCGATCGTTGTCAGAAGTAAGTTGGCCGCAGTGTTATCACTCATGGTTATGGCAGCAC
TGCATAATTCTCTTACTGTCATGCCATCCGTAAGATGCTTTTCTGTGACTGGTGAGTACTCAACCAAGTC
ATTCTGAGAATAGTGTATGCGGCGACCGAGTTGCTCTTGCCCGGCGTCAACACGGGATAATACCGCGCCA
CATAGCAGAACTTTAAAAGTGCTCATCATTGGAAAACGTTCTTCGGGGCGAAAACTCTCAAGGATCTTAC
CGCTGTTGAGATCCAGTTCGATGTAACCCACTCGTGCACCCAACTGATCTTCAGCATCTTTTACTTTCAC
CAGCGTTTCTGGGTGAGCAAAAACAGGAAGGCAAAATGCCGCAAAAAAGGGAATAAGGGCGACACGGAAA
TGTTGAATACTCATACTCTTCCTTTTTCAATATTATTGAAGCATTTATCAGGGTTATTGTCTCATGAGCG
GATACATATTTGAATGTATTTAGAAAAATAAACAAATAGGGGTTCCGCGCACATTTC
Features (pLannotate 1.2.2; 14 found; start..end, strand, type, name):
      7..600     +  LTR            LTR: long terminal repeat from Moloney murine leukemia virus
    663..1020    +  misc_feature   MMLV Ψ: packaging signal of Moloney murine leukemia virus (MMLV)
   1085..1501    +  CDS            gag (truncated): truncated Moloney murine leukemia virus (MMLV) gag gene lacking the start codon
   1511..1885    +  misc_feature   pol region: Moloney murine leukemia virus (MMLV) pol region containing the splice acceptor site
   1942..1968    +  CDS            3xHA (fragment): three tandem HA epitope tags
   1969..2316    +  CDS            GABARAPL2: GBRL2_BOVIN - Also known as GEF2. Experimental evidence at protein level: Swiss-Prot protein existence level 1. Ubiquitin-like modifier involved in intra-Golgi traffic (PubMed:10747018). Modulates intra-Golgi transport through coupling between NSF activity and SNAREs activation (PubMed:10747018). It first stimulates the ATPase activity of NSF which in turn stimulates the association with GOSR1 (PubMed:10747018). Involved in autophagy (By similarity). Plays a role in mitophagy which contributes to regulate mitochondrial quantity and quality by eliminating the mitochondria to a basal level to fu
   2360..2932    +  misc_feature   IRES: internal ribosome entry site (IRES) of the encephalomyocarditis virus (EMCV)
   2946..3665    +  CDS            EYFP: enhanced YFP mammalian codon-optimized
   3732..3853    +  LTR            3' LTR (ΔU3) (fragment): self-inactivating 3' long terminal repeat (LTR) from Moloney murine leukemia virus
   3854..4323    +  LTR            LTR: long terminal repeat from Moloney murine leukemia virus
   4326..4379    -  CDS            lacI (fragment): lac repressor; lacI; The lac repressor binds to the lac operator to inhibit transcription in E. coli. This inhibition can be relieved by adding lactose or isopropyl-β-D-thiogalactopyranoside (IPTG).
   4562..5150    -  rep_origin     ori: high-copy-number ColE1/pMB1/pBR322/pUC origin of replication
   5314..6174    -  CDS            AmpR: β-lactamase; bla; confers resistance to ampicillin, carbenicillin, and related antibiotics
   6175..6279    -  promoter       AmpR promoter: bla
