[The description below was written by a language model from this plasmid's Addgene catalogue record and pLannotate feature annotations shown in this document.]
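Description:
pMX-IY HA-GBRPL2 is a Moloney murine leukemia virus-based retroviral expression vector built on the pMX backbone for delivering HA-tagged human GABARAPL2 (also known as GATE-16 or ATG8C), a member of the mammalian Atg8 family, into mammalian cells. In bacteria the plasmid is maintained through a high-copy ColE1/pUC-type origin and selected with ampicillin via the β-lactamase gene and its own promoter.

The retroviral portion begins with a 5′ MMLV LTR, which supplies promoter activity for the genomic transcript; no separate internal promoter is annotated. It is followed by the Ψ packaging signal, a truncated gag segment lacking its start codon (which extends the packaging region), and a pol fragment carrying the splice acceptor. Downstream lies the payload: a short HA epitope sequence, annotated as a fragment of a 3xHA tag and, from its 27-nt length, a single copy, fused directly to the N-terminus of the GABARAPL2 coding sequence. The automated annotation matched the insert to the bovine protein entry, but the catalogue record gives the species as human. An EMCV IRES then drives translation of EYFP from the same bicistronic transcript, so YFP fluorescence marks transduced cells and serves as the only mammalian selectable marker in place of a drug resistance gene. The cassette is closed by the 3′ LTR; part of this region was annotated as a ΔU3 fragment, but the record does not describe the vector as self-inactivating. A small lacI fragment is a backbone remnant.

When supplied with gag, pol and env functions in trans, the construct can be packaged into retroviral particles for stable integration. It was deposited with a study of LC3/GABARAP protein roles in autophagosome formation and autophagosome-lysosome fusion during PINK1/Parkin mitophagy and starvation.
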