Addgene plasmid #89298: pMX-IY HA-GBRPL2
Purpose: For expression of the mammalian Atg8 protein GABARAPL2 tagged with HA
Depositing lab: Michael Lazarou. Depositing organization: Monash University. Publication: Atg8 family LC3/GABARAP proteins are crucial for autophagosome-lysosome fusion but not autophagosome formation during PINK1/Parkin mitophagy and starvation. Nguyen TN, Padman BS, Usher J, Oorschot V, Ramm G, Lazarou M. J Cell Biol. 2016 Dec 19;215(6):857-874. Epub 2016 Nov 18. 10.1083/jcb.201607039 PubMed 27864321.
Backbone
  Vector backbone: pMX
  Vector type: Mammalian Expression, Retroviral
  Selectable markers: IRES-YFP
Growth in bacteria
  Bacterial resistance: Ampicillin, 100 μg/mL
  Growth temperature: 37°C
  Growth strain: NEB Stable
  Copy number: High Copy
Gene/Insert
  Gene/Insert name: GABARAPL2 (alt names: GATE-16; ATG8C)
  Species: H. sapiens (human)
  Entrez Gene: GABARAPL2 (a.k.a. ATG8, ATG8C, GATE-16, GATE16, GEF-2, GEF2)
  Tag / fusion protein: HA (N terminal on insert); IRES-YFP (C terminal on backbone)
  Cloning method: Gibson Cloning
  Sequencing primers: 5′ pBMN 5'
Terms and licenses: Academic/Nonprofit Terms; Industry Terms: Not Available to Industry
How to cite: pMX-IY HA-GBRPL2 was a gift from Michael Lazarou (Addgene plasmid # 89298 ; http://n2t.net/addgene:89298 ; RRID:Addgene_89298)
