>Addgene plasmid #89298 | pMX-IY HA-GBRPL2 | addgene partial sequence | sequence record 175011 | Addgene Partial NGS Result
CCCCCCCCCTAACGTTACTGGCCGAAGCCGCTTGGAATAAGGCCGGTGTGCGTTTGTCTATATGTTATTT
TCCACCATATTGCCGTCTTTTGGCAATGTGAGGGCCCGGAAACCTGGCCCTGTCTTCTTGACGAGCATTC
CTAGGGGTCTTTCCCCTCTCGCCAAAGGAATGCAAGGTCTGTTGAATGTCGTGAAGGAAGCAGTTCCTCT
GGAAGCTTCTTGAAGACAAACAACGTCTGTAGCGACCCTTTGCAGGCAGCGGAACCCCCCACCTGGCGAC
AGGTGCCTCTGCGGCCAAAAGCCACGTGTATAAGATACACCTGCAAAGGCGGCACAACCCCAGTGCCACG
TTGTGAGTTGGATAGTTGTGGAAAGAGTCAAATGGCTCTCCTCAAGCGTATTCAACAAGGGGCTGAAGGA
TGCCCAGAAGGTACCCCATTGTATGGGATCTGATCTGGGGCCTCGGTGCACATGCTTTACATGTGTTTAG
TCGAGGTTAAAAAAACGTCTAGGCCCCCCGAACCACGGGGACGTGGTTTTCCTTTGAAAAACACGATGAT
AATATGGCCACAACCATGGTGAGCAAGGGCGAGGAGCTGTTCACCGGGGTGGTGCCCATCCTGGTCGAGC
TGGACGGCGACGTAAACGGCCACAAGTTCAGCGTGTCCGGCGAGGGCGAGGGCGATGCCACCTACGGCAA
GCTGACCCTGAAGTTCATCTGCACCACCGGCAAGCTGCCCGTGCCCTGGCCCACCCTCGTGACCACCTTC
GGCTACGGCCTGCAGTGCTTCGCCCGCTACCCCGACCACATGAAGCAGCACGACTTCTTCAAGTCCGCCA
TGCCCGAAGGCTACGTCCAGGAGCGCACCATCTTCTTCAAGGACGACGGCAACTACAAGACCCGCGCCGA
GGTGAAGTTCGAGGGCGACACCCTGGTGAACCGCATCGAGCTGAAGGGCATCGACTTCAAGGAGGACGGC
AACATCCTGGGGCACAAGCTGGAGTACAACTACAACAGCCACAACGTCTATATCATGGCCGACAAGCAGA
AGAACGGCATCAAGGTGAACTTCAAGATCCGCCACAACATCGAGGACGGCAGCGTGCAGCTCGCCGACCA
CTACCAGCAGAACACCCCCATCGGCGACGGCCCCGTGCTGCTGCCCGACAACCACTACCTGAGCTACCAG
TCCGCCCTGAGCAAAGACCCCAACGAGAAGCGCGATCACATGGTCCTGCTGGAGTTCGTGACCGCCGCCG
GGATCACTCTCGGCATGGACGAGCTGTACAAGTAAGTCGACGATAAAATAAAAGATTTTATTTAGTCTCC
AGAAAAAGGGGGGAATGAAAGACCCCACCTGTAGGTTTGGCAAGCTAGCTTAAGTAACGCCATTTTGCAA
GGCATGGAAAAATACATAACTGAGAATAGAGAAGTTCAGATCAAGGTCAGGAACAGATGGAACAGCTGAA
TATGGGCCAAACAGGATATCTGTGGTAAGCAGTTCCTGCCCCGGCTCAGGGCCAAGAACAGATGGAACAG
CTGAATATGGGCCAAACAGGATATCTGTGGTAAGCAGTTCCTGCCCCGGCTCAGGGCCAAGAACAGATGG
TCCCCAGATGCGGTCCAGCCCTCAGCAGTTTCTAGAGAACCATCAGATGTTTCCAGGGTGCCCCAAGGAC
CTGAAATGACCCTGTGCCTTATTTGAACTAACCAATCAGTTCGCTTCTCGCTTCTGTTCGCGCGCTTCTG
CTCCCCGAGCTCAATAAAAGAGCCCACAACCCCTCACTCGGGGCGCCAGTCCTCCGATTGACTGAGTCGC
CCGGGTACCCGTGTATCCAATAAACCCTCTTGCAGTTGCATCCGACTTGTGGTCTCGCTGTTCCTTGGGA
GGGTCTCCTCTGAGTGATTGACTACCCGTCAGCGGGGGTCTTTCA
