>Addgene plasmid #89298 | pMX-IY HA-GBRPL2 | addgene partial sequence | sequence record 175013 | Addgene Partial NGS Result
CCCGAAAAGTGCCACCTGCATAATGAAAGACCCCACCTGTAGGTTTGGCAAGCTAGCTTAAGTAACGCCA
TTTTGCAAGGCATGGAAAAATACATAACTGAGAATAGAAAAGTTCAGATCAAGGTCAGGAACAGATGGAA
CAGCTGAATATGGGCCAAACAGGATATCTGTGGTAAGCAGTTCCTGCCCCGGCTCAGGGCCAAGAACAGA
TGGAACAGCTGAATATGGGCCAAACAGGATATCTGTGGTAAGCAGTTCCTGCCCCGGCTCAGGGCCAAGA
ACAGATGGTCCCCAGATGCGGTCCAGCCCTCAGCAGTTTCTAGAGAACCATCAGATGTTTCCAGGGTGCC
CCAAGGACCTGAAATGACCCTGTGCCTTATTTGAACTAACCAATCAGTTCGCTTCTCGCTTCTGTTCGCG
CGCTTCTGCTCCCCGAGCTCAATAAAAGAGCCCACAACCCCTCACTCGGCGCGCCAGTCCTCCGATTGAC
TGAGTCGCCCGGGTACCCGTGTATCCAATAAACCCTCTTGCAGTTGCATCCGACTTGTGGTCTCGCTGTT
CCTTGGGAGGGTCTCCTCTGAGTGATTGACTACCCGTCAGCGGGGGTCTTTCATTTGGGGGCTCGTCCGG
GATCGGGAGACCCCTGCCCAGGGACCACCGACCCACCACCGGGAGGTAAGCTGGCCAGCAACTTATCTGT
GTCTGTCCGATTGTCTAGTGTCTATGACTGATTTTATGCGCCTGCGTCGGTACTAGTTAGCTAACTAGCT
CTGTATCTGGCGGACCCGTGGTGGAACTGACGAGTTCGGAACACCCGGCCGCAACCCTGGGAGACGTCCC
AGGGACTTCGGGGGCCGTTTTTGTGGCCCGACCTGAGTCCAAAAATCCCGATCGTTTTGGACTCTTTGGT
GCACCCCCCTAATAGGAGGGATATGTGGTTCTGGTAGGAGACGAGAACCTAAAACAGTTCCCGCCTCCGT
CTGAATTTTTGCTTTCGGTTTGGGACCGAAGCCGCGCCGCGCGTCTTGTCTGCTGCAGCATCGTTCTGTG
TTGTCTCTGTCTGACTGTGTTTCTGTATTTGTCTGAAAATTAGGGCCAGACTGTTACCACTCCCTTAAGT
TTGACCTTAGGTCACTGGAAAGATGTCGAGCGGATCGCTCACAACCAGTCGGTAGATGTCAAGAAGAGAC
GTTGGGTTACCTTCTGCTCTGCAGAATGGCCAACCTTTAACGTCGGATGGCCGCGAGACGGCACCTTTAA
CCGAGACCTCATCACCCAGGTTAAGATCAAGGTCTTTTCACCTGGCCCGCATGGACACCCAGACCAGGTC
CCCTACATCGTGACCTGGGAAGCCTTGGCTTTTGACCCCCCTCCCTGGGTCAAGCCCTTTGTACACCCTA
AGCCTCCGCCTCCTCTTCCTCCATCCGCCCCGTCTCTCCCCCTTGAACCTCCTCGTTCGACCCCGCCTCG
ATCCTCCCTTTATCCAGCCCTCACTCCTTCTCTAGGCGCCCCCATATGGCCATATGAGATCTTATATGGG
GCACCCCCGCCCCTTGTAAACTTCCCTGACCCTGACATGACAAGAGTTACTAACAGCCCCTCTCTCCAAG
CTCACTTACAGGCTCTCTACTTAGTCCAGCACGAAGTCTGGAGACCTCTGGCGGCAGCCTACCAAGAACA
ACTGGACCGACCGGTGGTACCTCACCCTTACCGAGTCGGCGACACAGTGTGGGTCCGCCGACACCAGACT
AAGAACCTAGAACCTCGCTGGAAAGGACCTTACACAGTCCTGCTGACCACCCCCACCGCCCTCAAAGTAG
ACGGCATCGCAGCTTGGATACACGCCGCCCACGTGAAGGCTGCCGACCCCGGGGGTGGACCATCCTCTAG
ACTGCCGGATCTAGCTAGTTAATTAAGGATCCCAGTGTGGTGGTACGGGGATCCACCATGTACCCATACG
ATGTTCCAGATTACGCTAAGTGGATGTTCAAGGAGGACCACTCGCTGGAACACAGATGCGTGGAGTCCGC
GAAGATTCGAGCGAAATATCCCGACAGGGTTCCGGTGATTGTGGAAAAGGTCTCAGGCTCTCAGATTGTT
GACATTGACAAACGGAAGTACTTGGTTCCATCTGATATCACTGTGGCTCAGTTCATGTGGATCATCAGGA
AAAGGATCCAGCTTCCTTCTGAAAAGGCGATCTTCCTGTTTGTGGATAAGACAGTCCCACAGTCCAGCCT
AACTATGGGACAGCTTTACGAGAAGGAAAAAGATGAAGATGGATTCTTATATGTGGCCTACAGCGGAGAG
AACACTTTTGGCTTCTGACTCGAGGGCCGGCGCGCCGCGGCCGCTACGTAAATTCCGCCCC
